Addgene plasmid #157970: pTR-UF11
Purpose: AAV vector plasmid containing the Chimeric CMV/Chicken Beta Actin promoter driving 'humanized' GFP
Depositing lab: Sergei Zolotukhin. Depositing organization: University of Florida. Publication: Recombinant AAV viral vectors pseudotyped with viral capsids from serotypes 1, 2, and 5 display differential efficiency and cell tropism after delivery to different regions of the central nervous system. Burger C, Gorbatyuk OS, Velardo MJ, Peden CS, Williams P, Zolotukhin S, Reier PJ, Mandel RJ, Muzyczka N. Mol Ther. 2004 Aug;10(2):302-17. doi: 10.1016/j.ymthe.2004.05.024. PubMed 15294177.
Backbone
  Vector backbone: pUC
  Modifications to backbone: Contains AAV2 ITRs
  Vector type: AAV
  Selectable markers: Neomycin (select with G418)
Growth in bacteria
  Bacterial resistance: Ampicillin, 100 μg/mL
  Growth temperature: 37°C
  Growth strain: NEB Stable
  Copy number: High Copy
Gene/Insert
  Gene/Insert name: 'humanized' e.g. codon optimized GFP (alt name: hGFP)
  Species: Synthetic
  Promoter: chimeric CMV/Chicken Beta actin (CBA)
  Cloning method: Restriction Enzyme; 5′ cloning site NotI (unknown if destroyed); 3′ cloning site NotI (unknown if destroyed)
  Sequencing primers: 5′ ACAGCTCCTGGGCAACGTGC; 3′ TGCATTCTAGTTGTGGTTTGTCC
Resource information
  A portion of this plasmid was derived from a plasmid made by: Created By Sergei Zolotukhin at the University of Florida
Terms and licenses: Academic/Nonprofit Terms; Industry Terms: Not Available to Industry
Depositor comments: This plasmid may be prone to ITR instability. It is recommended to store the plasmid in an E. coli strain such as NEB stable and to verify by SmaI digest. See the Resource Information section for a digest from Addgene's stock.
How to cite: pTR-UF11 was a gift from Sergei Zolotukhin (Addgene plasmid # 157970 ; http://n2t.net/addgene:157970 ; RRID:Addgene_157970) For viral preps, please replace (Addgene plasmid # 157970) in the above sentence with: (Addgene viral prep # 157970-AAV.A01.T), (Addgene viral prep # 157970-AAV.A02.T), (Addgene viral prep # 157970-AAV.A03.T), (Addgene viral prep # 157970-AAV.A04.T), (Addgene viral prep # 157970-AAV.A05.T), (Addgene viral prep # 157970-AAV.A06.T), (Addgene viral prep # 157970-AAV.A07.T), (Addgene viral prep # 157970-AAV.A08.T), (Addgene viral prep # 157970-AAV.A09.T), (Addgene viral prep # 157970-AAV.A10.T), (Addgene viral prep # 157970-AAV.A11.T), or (Addgene viral prep # 157970-AAV.A12.T)
