[The description below was written by a language model from this plasmid's Addgene catalogue record and pLannotate feature annotations shown in this document.]
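Description:
pTR-UF11 is a 7,068 nt AAV vector (cis) plasmid built on a pUC backbone into which AAV2 inverted terminal repeats have been inserted. In E. coli it replicates from the high-copy ColE1/pUC origin and is selected through the β-lactamase (AmpR) gene. An f1 phage origin and small remnants of lacZα, lacI, rop and bom are also annotated in the backbone. The depositor notes that the ITRs may be unstable, which is why a recombination-deficient host and a diagnostic digest are recommended. In line with this, or with the difficulty of sequencing these hairpins, both ITRs are annotated only as fragments in the sequence record, one of them very short.

Two expression cassettes lie between the ITRs. The first is the chimeric CBA promoter, made up of the CMV immediate-early enhancer, the chicken β-actin promoter and a chimeric chicken β-actin/rabbit β-globin intron. It drives a codon-optimised "humanized" GFP, which the annotation matches to the S65T variant, and is followed by an SV40 polyadenylation signal. The GFP insert is recorded as cloned between NotI sites. The second cassette consists of an HSV thymidine kinase promoter fragment, the Tn5 neomycin phosphotransferase gene and a bGH poly(A) signal, and it allows G418 selection of mammalian cells.

When rep/cap and helper functions are supplied in trans, the ITR-flanked segment is replicated and packaged into recombinant AAV particles. The construct serves as a strong, ubiquitous GFP reporter vector. The associated publication used it to compare the transduction efficiency and cell tropism of AAV pseudotyped with serotype 1, 2 and 5 capsids in different regions of the central nervous system.
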