Features (pLannotate 1.2.2; 21 found; start..end, strand, type, name):
      1..304     +  enhancer       CMV enhancer: human cytomegalovirus immediate early enhancer
    306..584     +  promoter       chicken β-actin promoter: No description available
    585..1601    +  intron         chimeric intron: chimera between introns from chicken β-actin and rabbit β-globin
   1599..1655    +  CDS            HBB (fragment): HBB_LEPEU - Experimental evidence at protein level: Swiss-Prot protein existence level 1. Involved in oxygen transport from the lung to the various peripheral tissues. From Lepus europaeus (European hare).
   1692..2405    +  CDS            GFP (S65T): GFP (S65T) is a basic (constitutively fluorescent) green fluorescent protein published in 1995, derived from Aequorea victoria.
   2420..2554    -  polyA_signal   SV40 poly(A) signal: SV40 polyadenylation signal
   2770..2898    +  promoter       HSV TK promoter (fragment): herpes simplex virus thymidine kinase promoter
   2903..3706    +  CDS            NeoR/KanR: aminoglycoside phosphotransferase from Tn5; aph(3')-II (or nptII); confers resistance to neomycin, kanamycin, and G418 (Geneticin®)
   3744..3951    +  polyA_signal   bGH poly(A) signal: bovine growth hormone polyadenylation signal
   3960..3991    +  repeat_region  AAV2 ITR (fragment): inverted terminal repeat of adeno-associated virus serotype 2 inverted
   4004..4057    -  CDS            lacI (fragment): lac repressor; lacI; The lac repressor binds to the lac operator to inhibit transcription in E. coli. This inhibition can be relieved by adding lactose or isopropyl-β-D-thiogalactopyranoside (IPTG).
   4240..4828    -  rep_origin     ori: high-copy-number ColE1/pMB1/pBR322/pUC origin of replication
   4999..5859    -  CDS            AmpR: β-lactamase; bla; confers resistance to ampicillin, carbenicillin, and related antibiotics
   5860..5964    -  promoter       AmpR promoter: bla
   6059..6094    +  CDS            rop (fragment): Rop protein, which maintains plasmids at low copy number; rop
   6196..6295    +  misc_feature   bom (fragment): basis of mobility region from pBR322
   6323..6751    -  rep_origin     f1 ori (sequence partly withheld): f1 bacteriophage origin of replication; arrow indicates direction of (+) strand synthesis
   6755..6821    -  CDS            lacZα (fragment): LacZα fragment of β-galactosidase; lacZ fragment
   6828..6849    +  promoter       chicken β-actin promoter (fragment): contains a 21-bp deletion relative to the standard chicken β-actin promoter
   6860..6989    -  repeat_region  AAV2 ITR (fragment): inverted terminal repeat of adeno-associated virus serotype 2 inverted
   7008..7068    +  enhancer       CMV enhancer (fragment): human cytomegalovirus immediate early enhancer
>Addgene plasmid #157970 | pTR-UF11 | addgene full sequence | sequence record 313812 | Addgene NGS Result
CGTTACATAACTTACGGTAAATGGCCCGCCTGGCTGACCGCCCAACGACCCCCGCCCATTGACGTCAATA
ATGACGTATGTTCCCATAGTAACGCCAATAGGGACTTTCCATTGACGTCAATGGGTGGAGTATTTACGGT
AAACTGCCCACTTGGCAGTACATCAAGTGTATCATATGCCAAGTACGCCCCCTATTGACGTCAATGACGG
TAAATGGCCCGCCTGGCATTATGCCCAGTACATGACCTTATGGGACTTTCCTACTTGGCAGTACATCTAC
GTATTAGTCATCGCTATTACCATGGTCGAGGTGAGCCCCACGTTCTGCTTCACTCTCCCCATCTCCCCCC
CCTCCCCACCCCCAATTTTGTATTTATTTATTTTTTAATTATTTTGTGCAGCGATGGGGGCGGGGGGGGG
GGGGGGGGCGCGCGCCAGGCGGGGCGGGGCGGGGCGAGGGGCGGGGCGGGGCGAGGCGGAGAGGTGCGGC
GGCAGCCAATCAGAGCGGCGCGCTCCGAAAGTTTCCTTTTATGGCGAGGCGGCGGCGGCGGCGGCCCTAT
AAAAAGCGAAGCGCGCGGCGGGCGGGAGTCGCTGCGCGCTGCCTTCGCCCCGTGCCCCGCTCCGCCGCCG
CCTCGCGCCGCCCGCCCCGGCTCTGACTGACCGCGTTACTCCCACAGGTGAGCGGGCGGGACGGCCCTTC
TCCTCCGGGCTGTAATTAGCGCTTGGTTTAATGACGGCTTGTTTCTTTTCTGTGGCTGCGTGAAAGCCTT
GAGGGGCTCCGGGAGGGCCCTTTGTGCGGGGGGAGCGGCTCGGGGGGTGCGTGCGTGTGTGTGTGCGTGG
GGAGCGCCGCGTGCGGCTCCGCGCTGCCCGGCGGCTGTGAGCGCTGCGGGCGCGGCGCGGGGCTTTGTGC
GCTCCGCAGTGTGCGCGAGGGGAGCGCGGCCGGGGGCGGTGCCCCGCGGTGCGGGGGGGGCTGCGAGGGG
AACAAAGGCTGCGTGCGGGGTGTGTGCGTGGGGGGGTGAGCAGGGGGTGTGGGCGCGTCGGTCGGGCTGC
AACCCCCCCTGCACCCCCCTCCCCGAGTTGCTGAGCACGGCCCGGCTTCGGGTGCGGGGCTCCGTACGGG
GCGTGGCGCGGGGCTCGCCGTGCCGGGCGGGGGGTGGCGGCAGGTGGGGGTGCCGGGCGGGGCGGGGCCG
CCTCGGGCCGGGGAGGGCTCGGGGGAGGGGCGCGGCGGCCCCCGGAGCGCCGGCGGCTGTCGAGGCGCGG
CGAGCCGCAGCCATTGCCTTTTATGGTAATCGTGCGAGAGGGCGCAGGGACTTCCTTTGTCCCAAATCTG
TGCGGAGCCGAAATCTGGGAGGCGCCGCCGCACCCCCTCTAGCGGGCGCGGGGCGAAGCGGTGCGGCGCC
GGCAGGAAGGAAATGGGCGGGGAGGGCCTTCGTGCGTCGCCGCGCCGCCGTCCCCTTCTCCCTCTCCAGC
CTCGGGGCTGTCCGCGGGGGGACGGCTGCCTTCGGGGGGGACGGGGCAGGGCGGGGTTCGGCTTCTGGCG
TGTGACCGGCGGCTCTAGAGCCTCTGCTAACCATGTTCATGCCTTCTTCTTTTTCCTACAGCTCCTGGGC
AACGTGCTGGTTATTGTGCTGTCTCATCATTTTGGCAAAGAATTCCTCGAAGATCTAGGCCTGCAGGCGG
CCGCCGCCACCATGAGCAAGGGCGAGGAACTGTTCACTGGCGTGGTCCCAATTCTCGTGGAACTGGATGG
CGATGTGAATGGGCACAAATTTTCTGTCAGCGGAGAGGGTGAAGGTGATGCCACATACGGAAAGCTCACC
CTGAAATTCATCTGCACCACTGGAAAGCTCCCTGTGCCATGGCCAACACTGGTCACTACCCTGACCTATG
GCGTGCAGTGCTTTTCCAGATACCCAGACCATATGAAGCAGCATGACTTTTTCAAGAGCGCCATGCCCGA
GGGCTATGTGCAGGAGAGAACCATCTTTTTCAAAGATGACGGGAACTACAAGACCCGCGCTGAAGTCAAG
TTCGAAGGTGACACCCTGGTGAATAGAATCGAGCTGAAGGGCATTGACTTTAAGGAGGATGGAAACATTC
TCGGCCACAAGCTGGAATACAACTATAACTCCCACAATGTGTACATCATGGCCGACAAGCAAAAGAATGG
CATCAAGGTCAACTTCAAGATCAGACACAACATTGAGGATGGATCCGTGCAGCTGGCCGACCATTATCAA
CAGAACACTCCAATCGGCGACGGCCCTGTGCTCCTCCCAGACAACCATTACCTGTCCACCCAGTCTGCCC
TGTCTAAAGATCCCAACGAAAAGAGAGACCACATGGTCCTGCTGGAGTTTGTGACCGCTGCTGGGATCAC
ACATGGCATGGACGAGCTGTACAAGTGAGCGGCCGCGCGGATCCAGACATGATAAGATACATTGATGAGT
TTGGACAAACCACAACTAGAATGCAGTGAAAAAAATGCTTTATTTGTGAAATTTGTGATGCTATTGCTTT
ATTTGTAACCATTATAAGCTGCAATAAACAAGTTAACAACAACAATTGCATTCATTTTATGTTTCAGGTT
CAGGGGGAGGTGTGGGAGGTTTTTTAGTCGACCTCGAGCAGTGTGGTTTTCAAGAGGAAGCAAAAAGCCT
CTCCACCCAGGCCTGGAATGTTTCCACCCAATGTCGAGCAGTGTGGTTTTGCAAGAGGAAGCAAAAAGCC
TCTCCACCCAGGCCTGGAATGTTTCCACCCAATGTCGAGCAAACCCCGCCCAGCGTCTTGTCATTGGCGA
ATTCGAACACGCAGATGCAGTCGGGGCGGCGCGGTCCCAGGTCCACTTCGCATATTAAGGTGACGCGTGT
GGCCTCGAACACCGAGCGACCCTGCAGCCAATATGGGATCGGCCATTGAACAAGATGGATTGCACGCAGG
TTCTCCGGCCGCTTGGGTGGAGAGGCTATTCGGCTATGACTGGGCACAACAGACAATCGGCTGCTCTGAT
GCCGCCGTGTTCCGGCTGTCAGCGCAGGGGCGCCCGGTTCTTTTTGTCAAGACCGACCTGTCCGGTGCCC
TGAATGAACTGCAGGACGAGGCAGCGCGGCTATCGTGGCTGGCCACGACGGGCGTTCCTTGCGCAGCTGT
GCTCGACGTTGTCACTGAAGCGGGAAGGGACTGGCTGCTATTGGGCGAAGTGCCGGGGCAGGATCTCCTG
TCATCTCACCTTGCTCCTGCCGAGAAAGTATCCATCATGGCTGATGCAATGCGGCGGCTGCATACGCTTG
ATCCGGCTACCTGCCCATTCGACCACCAAGCGAAACATCGCATCGAGCGAGCACGTACTCGGATGGAAGC
CGGTCTTGTCGATCAGGATGATCTGGACGAAGAGCATCAGGGGCTCGCGCCAGCCGAACTGTTCGCCAGG
CTCAAGGCGCGCATGCCCGACGGCGAGGATCTCGTCGTGACCCATGGCGATGCCTGCTTGCCGAATATCA
TGGTGGAAAATGGCCGCTTTTCTGGATTCATCGACTGTGGCCGGCTGGGTGTGGCGGACCGCTATCAGGA
CATAGCGTTGGCTACCCGTGATATTGCTGAAGAGCTTGGCGGCGAATGGGCTGACCGCTTCCTCGTGCTT
TACGGTATCGCCGCTCCCGATTCGCAGCGCATCGCCTTCTATCGCCTTCTTGACGAGTTCTTCTGAGGGG
ATCCGTCGACTAGAGCTCGCTGATCAGCCTCGACTGTGCCTTCTAGTTGCCAGCCATCTGTTGTTTGCCC
CTCCCCCGTGCCTTCCTTGACCCTGGAAGGTGCCACTCCCACTGTCCTTTCCTAATAAAATGAGGAAATT
GCATCGCATTGTCTGAGTAGGTGTCATTCTATTCTGGGGGGTGGGGTGGGGCAGGACAGCAAGGGGGAGG
ATTGGGAAGACAATAGCAGGCATGCTGGGGAGAGATCTGAGGAACCCCTAGTGATGGAGTTGGCCACTCC
CNCNNNCTGCAGCCTGCATTAATGAATCGGCCAACGCGCGGGGAGAGGCGGTTTGCGTATTGGGCGCTCT
TCCGCTTCCTCGCTCACTGACTCGCTGCGCTCGGTCGTTCGGCTGCGGCGAGCGGTATCAGCTCACTCAA
AGGCGGTAATACGGTTATCCACAGAATCAGGGGATAACGCAGGAAAGAACATGTGAGCAAAAGGCCAGCA
AAAGGCCAGGAACCGTAAAAAGGCCGCGTTGCTGGCGTTTTTCCATAGGCTCCGCCCCCCTGACGAGCAT
CACAAAAATCGACGCTCAAGTCAGAGGTGGCGAAACCCGACAGGACTATAAAGATACCAGGCGTTTCCCC
CTGGAAGCTCCCTCGTGCGCTCTCCTGTTCCGACCCTGCCGCTTACCGGATACCTGTCCGCCTTTCTCCC
TTCGGGAAGCGTGGCGCTTTCTCATAGCTCACGCTGTAGGTATCTCAGTTCGGTGTAGGTCGTTCGCTCC
AAGCTGGGCTGTGTGCACGAACCCCCCGTTCAGCCCGACCGCTGCGCCTTATCCGGTAACTATCGTCTTG
AGTCCAACCCGGTAAGACACGACTTATCGCCACTGGCAGCAGCCACTGGTAACAGGATTAGCAGAGCGAG
GTATGTAGGCGGTGCTACAGAGTTCTTGAAGTGGTGGCCTAACTACGGCTACACTAGAAGAACAGTATTT
GGTATCTGCGCTCTGCTGAAGCCAGTTACCTTCGGAAAAAGAGTTGGTAGCTCTTGATCCGGCAAACAAA
CCACCGCTGGTAGCGGTGGTTTTTTTGTTTGCAAGCAGCAGATTACGCGCAGAAAAAAAGGATCTCAAGA
AGATCCTTTGATCTTTTCTACGGGGTCTGACGCTCAGTGGAACGAAAACTCACGTTAAGGGATTTTGGTC
ATGAGATTATCAAAAAGGATCTTCACCTAGATCCTTTTAAATTAAAAATGAAGTTTTAAATCAATCTAAA
GTATATATGAGTAAACTTGGTCTGACAGTTACCAATGCTTAATCAGTGAGGCACCTATCTCAGCGATCTG
TCTATTTCGTTCATCCATAGTTGCCTGACTCCCCGTCGTGTAGATAACTACGATACGGGAGGGCTTACCA
TCTGGCCCCAGTGCTGCAATGATACCGCGAGACCCACGCTCACCGGCTCCAGATTTATCAGCAATAAACC
AGCCAGCCGGAAGGGCCGAGCGCAGAAGTGGTCCTGCAACTTTATCCGCCTCCATCCAGTCTATTAATTG
TTGCCGGGAAGCTAGAGTAAGTAGTTCGCCAGTTAATAGTTTGCGCAACGTTGTTGCCATTGCTACAGGC
ATCGTGGTGTCACGCTCGTCGTTTGGTATGGCTTCATTCAGCTCCGGTTCCCAACGATCAAGGCGAGTTA
CATGATCCCCCATGTTGTGCAAAAAAGCGGTTAGCTCCTTCGGTCCTCCGATCGTTGTCAGAAGTAAGTT
GGCCGCAGTGTTATCACTCATGGTTATGGCAGCACTGCATAATTCTCTTACTGTCATGCCATCCGTAAGA
TGCTTTTCTGTGACTGGTGAGTACTCAACCAAGTCATTCTGAGAATAGTGTATGCGGCGACCGAGTTGCT
CTTGCCCGGCGTCAATACGGGATAATACCGCGCCACATAGCAGAACTTTAAAAGTGCTCATCATTGGAAA
ACGTTCTTCGGGGCGAAAACTCTCAAGGATCTTACCGCTGTTGAGATCCAGTTCGATGTAACCCACTCGT
GCACCCAACTGATCTTCAGCATCTTTTACTTTCACCAGCGTTTCTGGGTGAGCAAAAACAGGAAGGCAAA
ATGCCGCAAAAAAGGGAATAAGGGCGACACGGAAATGTTGAATACTCATACTCTTCCTTTTTCAATATTA
TTGAAGCATTTATCAGGGTTATTGTCTCATGAGCGGATACATATTTGAATGTATTTAGAAAAATAAACAA
ATAGGGGTTCCGCGCACATTTCCCCGAAAAGTGCCACCTGACGTCTAAGAAACCATTATTATCATGACAT
TAACCTATAAAAATAGGCGTATCACGAGGCCCTTTCGTCTCGCGCGTTTCGGTGATGACGGTGAAAACCT
CTGACACATGCAGCTCCCGGAGACGGTCACAGCTTGTCTGTAAGCGGATGCCGGGAGCAGACAAGCCCGT
CAGGGCGCGTCAGCGGGTGTTGGCGGGTGTCGGGGCTGGCTTAACTATGCGGCATCAGAGCAGATTGTAC
TGAGAGTGCACCATATGCGGTGTGAAATACCGCACAGATGCGTAAGGAGAAAATACCGCATCAGGAAATT
GTAAGCGTTAATATTTTGTTAAAATTCGCGTTAAATTTTTGTTAAATCAGCTCATTTTTTAACCAATAGG
CCGAAATCGGCAAAATCCCTTATAAATCAAAAGAATAGACCGAGATAGGGT
[37 nt withheld, positions 6422-6458]
AAAGAACGTGGACTCCAACGTCAAAGG
[49 nt withheld, positions 6486-6534]
T
[91 nt withheld, positions 6536-6626]
G
[124 nt withheld, positions 6628-6751]
CCATTCGCCATTCAGGCTGCGCAACTGTTGGGAAGGGCGATCGGTGCGGGCCTCTTCGCTATTACGCCAG
GCTGCAGGGGGGGGGGGGGGGGGGGGGCCACTCCCTCTCTGCGCGCTCGCTCGCTCACTGAGGCCGCCCG
GGCAAAGCCCGGGCGTCGGGCGACCTTTGGTCGCCCGGCCTCAGTGAGCGAGCGAGCGCGCAGAGAGGGA
GTGGCCAACTCCATCACTAGGGGTTCCTCAGATCTGAATTCGGTACCTAGTTATTAATAGTAATCAATTA
CGGGGTCATTAGTTCATAGCCCATATATGGAGTTCCG
